>Addgene plasmid #22949 | pCI-neo-hApg5(K130R)-HA | addgene partial sequence | sequence record 30743 | 22949 with T3
TCTAGATCTGCACTGAGCAGCGTAATCTGGAACGTCATATGGATAGGATCCTGCATAGTCCGGGACGTCA
TAGGGATAGCCCGCATAGTCAGGAACATCGTATGGGTAAAAGATAGATCTAGAATCTGTTGGCTGTGGGA
TGATACTAATATGAAGAAAATTATCCGGGTAGCTCAGATGTTCACTCAGCCACTGCAGAGGTGTTTCCAA
CATTGGCTCAATTCCATGAATCATCACTTGATTCTTTTTTTCCCCATCTTCAGGATCAATAGCAGAAGGA
CAAACTTCTTTGAGGAGATCTCCTAGTGTGTGCAACTGTCCATCTGCAGCCACAGGACGAAACAGCTTCT
GAATGAAAGGTCTTTCAGTCGTTGTCTGATATATTCTAAAGGGGATATAACGAAATCCATTTTCTTCTGC
AGGATATTCCATGAGTTTCCGATTGATGGCCCAAAACTGGTCAAATCTGTCATTTTGCAATCCCATCCAG
AGTTGCTTGTGATCTTTTTTCTGCATTTCATTGATTACTTGACTTTTATGTTTTAAAGCATCAGCTTCTC
TCATACATGACATAAAATGAGCTTCAATTGCATCCTTAGATGGACAGTGCAGAAGGTCTTTTTCTGGAAA
ACTCTTAAAATGTACTGTGATGTTCCAAGGAAGAGCTGAACTTGATGCAAGAAGATCAAATAGCAAACCA
ATTGGATAATGCCATTTCAGTGGTGTGCCTTCATATTCAAACCATATCTCACTAATGTCTTCTTGTCTCA
TAACCTTCTGAAAGTGCTTTTTCACTTTGTCAGTCACCAACGTCAAATAACTTACTCTTGGCAAAAGCAA
ATAGTATGGTTCTGCTTCCCTTTCAGTTATCTCATCCTGATATAGCGTGAAACAAGTTGGAATTCGTCCA
AACCACACATCTCGAAGCACATC
