[The description below was written by a language model from this plasmid's Addgene catalogue record.]
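Description:
pCI-neo-hApg5(K130R)-HA is a mammalian expression plasmid built on the commercial pCI-neo backbone (about 5.5 kb without insert). It is propagated in E. coli as a high-copy plasmid under ampicillin selection. It also carries a neomycin resistance marker, so transfected mammalian cells can be selected with G418, which allows stable lines as well as transient expression. The record does not list the promoter or other regulatory elements. pCI-neo as a standard vector drives its insert from the CMV immediate-early enhancer/promoter, followed by a chimeric intron and an SV40 late polyadenylation signal, but no feature table is provided here to confirm these parts.

The insert is the human ATG5 coding sequence (also called Apg5), roughly 830 bp, cloned into the SmaI site with both junctions retained. It is fused at its C terminus to a triple HA epitope tag for detection by immunoblotting, immunoprecipitation or immunofluorescence. The protein carries a lysine-to-arginine substitution at position 130. Lysine 130 is the acceptor residue through which ATG12 becomes covalently attached to ATG5 in the ubiquitin-like conjugation system required for autophagy. Replacing it with arginine gives a protein that cannot be conjugated.

Consistent with the associated study describing the human counterpart of the yeast Apg12 conjugation system, the construct is typically used as a conjugation-defective control alongside wild-type tagged ATG5. It can show that the ATG12–ATG5 conjugate depends on this lysine, and it can be used to probe the consequences of losing conjugation for autophagosome formation in mammalian cells.
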