Addgene plasmid #22949: pCI-neo-hApg5(K130R)-HA
Depositing lab: Noboru Mizushima. Publication: A new protein conjugation system in human. The counterpart of the yeast Apg12p conjugation system essential for autophagy. Mizushima N, Sugita H, Yoshimori T, Ohsumi Y. J Biol Chem. 1998 Dec 18. 273(51):33889-92. 10.1074/jbc.273.51.33889 PubMed 9852036.
Backbone
  Vector backbone: pCI-neo
  Backbone manufacturer: Promega
  Backbone size w/o insert (bp): 5472
  Vector type: Mammalian Expression
  Selectable markers: Neomycin (select with G418)
Growth in bacteria
  Bacterial resistance: Ampicillin, 100 μg/mL
  Growth temperature: 37°C
  Growth strain: DH5alpha
  Copy number: High Copy
Gene/Insert
  Gene/Insert name: Homo sapiens ATG5 autophagy related 5 homolog (S. cerevisiae) (alt names: Atg5; Apg5)
  Species: H. sapiens (human)
  Insert size (bp): 830
  Mutation: 130 Lysine to Arginine
  Entrez Gene: ATG5 (a.k.a. APG5, APG5-LIKE, APG5L, ASP, SCAR25, hAPG5)
  Tag / fusion protein: 3xHA (C terminal on insert)
  Cloning method: Restriction Enzyme; 5′ cloning site SmaI (not destroyed); 3′ cloning site SmaI (not destroyed)
  Sequencing primers: 5′ T3; 3′ T7
Terms and licenses: Academic/Nonprofit Terms; Industry Terms: Not Available to Industry
How to cite: pCI-neo-hApg5(K130R)-HA was a gift from Noboru Mizushima (Addgene plasmid # 22949 ; http://n2t.net/addgene:22949 ; RRID:Addgene_22949)
